>Addgene plasmid #148064 | pAc5.1B-lambdaN-HA-DmPAN2-del130-133G-T97RH102G-dsRNAres_Y | depositor full sequence | sequence record 290511 | Full Sequence
CTTCAAGGAATTAATTCTATATTCTAAAAACACAAATGATACTTCTAAAAAAAATCATGAATGGCATCAA
CTCTGAATCAAATCTTTGCAGATGCACCTACTTCTCATTTCCACTGTCACATCATTTTTCCAGATCTCGC
TGCCTGTTATGTGGCCCACAAACCAAGACACGTTTTATGGCCATTAAAGCTGGCTGATCGTCGCCAAACA
CCAAATACATATCAATATGTACATTCGAGAAAGAAGCGATCAAAGAAGCGTCTTCGGGCGAGTAGGAGAA
TGCGGAGGAGAAGGAGAACGAGCTGATCTAGTATCTCTCCACAATCCAATGCCAACTGACCAACTGGCCA
TATTCGGAGCAATTTGAAGCCAATTTCCATCGCCTGGCGATCGCTCCATTCTTGGCTATATGTTTTTCAC
CGTTCCCGGGGCCATTTTCAAAGACTCGTCGGTAAGATAAGATTGTGTCACTCGCTGTCTCTCTTCATTT
GTCGAAGAATGCTGAGGAATTTCGCGATGACGTCGGCGAGTATTTTGAAGAATGAGAATAATTTGTATTT
ATACGAAAATCAGTTAGTGGAATTTTCTACAAAAACATGTTATCTATAGATAATTTTGTTGCAAAATATG
TTGACTATGACAAAGATTGTATGTATATACCTTTAATGTATTCTCATTTTCTTATGTATTTATAATGGCA
ATGATGATACTGATGATATTTTAAGATGATGCCAGACCACAGGCTGATTTCTGCGTCTTTTGCCGAACGC
AGTGCATGTGCGGTTGTTGTTTTTTGGAATAGTTTCAATTTTCGGACTGTCCGCTTTGATTTCAGTTTCT
TGGCTTATTCAAAAAGCAAAGTAAAGCCAAAAAAGCGAGATGGCAATACCAAATGCGGCAAAACGGTAGT
GGAAGGAAAGGGGTGCGGGGCAGCGGAAGGAAGGGTGGGGCGGGGCGTGGCGGGGTCTGTGGCTGGGCGC
GACGTCACCGACGTTGGAGCCACTCCTTTGACCATGTGTGCGTGTGTGTATTATTCGTGTCTCGCCACTC
GCCGGTTGTTTTTTTCTTTTTATCTCGCTCTCTCTAGCGCCATCTCGTACGCATGCTCAACGCACCGCAT
GTTGCCGTGTCCTTTATGCGTCATTTTGGCTCGAAATAGGCAATTATTTAAACAAAGATTAGTCAACGAA
AACGCTAAAATAAATAAGTCTACAATATGGTTACTTATTGCCATGTGTGTGCAGCCAACGATAGCAACAA
AAGCAACAACACAGTGGCTTTCCCTCTTTCACTTTTTGTTTGCAAGCGCGTGCGAGCAAGACGGCACGAC
CGGCAAACGCAATTACGCTGACAAAGAGCAGACGAAGTTTTGGCCGAAAAACATCAAGGCGCCTGATACG
AATGCATTTGCAATAACAATTGCGATATTTAATATTGTTTATGAAGCTGTTTGACTTCAAAACACACAAA
AAAAAAAATAAAACAAATTATTTGAAAGAGAATTAGGAATCGGACAGCTTATCGTTACGGGCTAACAGCA
CACCGAGACGAAATAGCTTACCTGACGTCACAGCCTCTGGAAGAACTGCCGCCAAGCAGAGAGAGAGAGA
AAAAGAGGGAGAGCAGCTTAGACCGCATGTGCTTGTGTGTGAGGCGTCTCTCTCTTCGTCTCCTGTTTGC
GCAAACGCATAGACTGCACTGAGAAAATCGATTACCTATTTTTTATGAATGAATATTTGCACTATTACTA
TTCAAAACTATTAAGATAGCAATCACATTCAATAGCCAAATACTATACCACCTGAGCGATGCAACGAAAT
GATCAATTTGAGCAAAAATGCTGCATATTTAGGACGGCATCATTATAGAAATGCTTCTTGCTGTGTACTT
TTCTCTCGTCTGGCAGCTGTTTCGCCGTTATTGTTAAAACCGGCTTAAGTTAGGTGTGTTTTCTACGACT
AGTGATGCCCCTACTAGAAGATGTGTGTTGCACAAATGTCCCTGAATAACCAATTTGAAGTGCAGATAGC
AGTAAACGTAAGCTAATATGAATATTATTTAACTGTAATGTTTTAATATCGCTGGACATTACTAATAAAC
CCACTATAAACACATGTACATATGTATGTTTTGGCATACAATGAGTAGTTGGGGAAAAAATGTGTAAAAG
CACCGTGACCATCACAGCATAAAGATAACCAGCTGAAGTATCGAATATGAGTAACCCCCAAATTGAATCA
CATGCCGCAACTGATAGGACCCATGGAAGTACACTCTTCATGGCGATATACAAGACACACACAAGCACGA
ACACCCAGTTGCGGAGGAAATTCTCCGTAAATGAAAACCCAATCGGCGAACAATTCATACCCATATATGG
TAAAAGTTTTGAACGCGACTTGAGAGCGGAGAGCATTGCGGCTGATAAGGTTTTAGCGCTAAGCGGGCTT
TATAAAACGGGCTGCGGGACCAGTTTTCATATCACTACCGTTTGAGTTCTTGTGCTGTGTGGATACTCCT
CCCGACACAAAGCCGCTCCATCAGCCAGCAGTCGTCTAATCCAGAGACCCCGGATCGGGGTACCAACATG
GACGCACAAACACGACGACGTGAGCGTCGCGCTGAGAAACAAGCTCAATGGAAAGCTGCAAACGGTGGAT
CTCCTCCACATATGGCTTACCCATACGATGTTCCAGATTACGCTCCTCCAAGCTTGAATTCTGCAGATAT
CATGGACTATGTCTACTGTGGAACGGATCCGATTGGAGCTAGCGAGGATATCCTGTCCGTGTACGATGCC
GGCAGTGCCCCCGGCAATGGTCATTTCAGCCCGTCCTTTAACGGCTTTAATATTGGAACGACGGACCCCG
AGTACGTCGAACTGGTCCCGGTCCTGGCTGATGGAGGTGAACATTTTGGAGTGAGCTCCGTCGCCTTTGA
TGATTATGAGGAATTGTTGTGGATGGGAAATCAAGGAGGACATGTGACCAGCTATTATACCAATAGCATG
CAAAAATATCGCAGCTTCCAAGTGGGTGCTACGGATATCGTCCGTGATATTAGCACGTTGGATAGCGGCG
TCTTGGCCCTGACCCAAACGAGCTTGCGCCACCAAATTGGCCCGAAATTCACGTTTAAGAGCAATAATAT
GAAAGAAATGGTCTCCATGTTGCAACTGTCGCCCCACCGCTTGGTGATGGCTGGCTTGCAAGATGAACTG
ATTGATTTTGATTTGCGTACCCTGAAAGAGACGCGTATTGAACACGTCGGCGCTGGAGGCTGTACCGTCT
TGCGTAAAAACTCGCGCTACTTGTTCGCTGGAGATCAATTGGGCACCGTTACCCTGCGTGATTTGAATTC
CTTGTCCGTGCAACATACCATTAAAACCCATACGAATATTCTGAGCGATTTTTCCGTGCAAGGCAACTTG
CTGATTAGTTGTGGCTACAGCGGAAGGCAAAATAACCTGGCCATCGACCGCTTCCTAATGGTCTACGATC
TGCGCATGCTGCGCCTGATCGCGCCCATTCAAGTGATGATTGATCCGCAGATGTTGAAGTTCCTGCCATC
GCTGACATCCCAACTGGCCGTCGTGTCCAGCTACGGCCAGGTTCAGCTGGTGGACACTGTGGAGCTCAGC
GAGCCGCGAGTATCCATGTACCAGATCAACACCAACGGCAGCCAGTGCCTCAGCTTCGACATTAGCTCCT
CTTCACAGGCCATGGCATTTGGGGACCAGTCGGGCCACATCAACATGATTGCCGCTGTACAAACGCCTCA
GCCGCAGTTCAATCTCTACTCGCGAAGCACAGAGTTTGCGGACGTGGTGCCACAGCTGCCGATGGTCTCC
ATTACGGACACCAACTTTCCGCTATCGTCGGTCATGCTACCGCACTTGACGACGGGCACACAATGGTTCT
CAGATTGGCCGGAGGAACTGCTGCGCTACCGCTACCACAGGCCCAAGACCATTGATCCCGAAGTGCTGAG
CAACATGAAAATGCAGGGACCGATTGGATACTCGCCAAACCCACGCACCGCCCGTCGTAATCAAATTCCG
TACGTGATTGAGCAGGGCGGCGTGTGCAGTCCGAACGGAAATGGAACTGCGGCGGCGACCAAGGCGGAGA
ACGGTGTGAAAATCATTCCACGGCGGTATCGCAAAGTCGAGCTGAAGTACACGAAGCTGGGCACCCAGGA
CTTTGACTTTGACCAGCATAATCAAACATGTTTCGCGGGGCTGGAGGCAACGCTACCGAACTCCTACTGC
AATGCTATGCTACAGATTTTGTATTTCACCGACGCGCTTCGCGTGAAGCTGCTGGAGCATTCGTGCATCA
AGGAGTTTTGCCTGTCCTGCGAACTAGGGTTCCTCTTCAACATGCTGGATAAAAGTACCGCTTCTTCACC
TTGCCAGGCCAGCAATTTCCTGCGATCTTTCCGCACTGTGCCAGAGGCCTCGGCACTGGGATTGATTCTC
ACCGACCGCTCATCGAACGTCAATCTAATATCGCTGATACAGAACTGGAACCGATTCATTTTGCATCAAA
TGCATTACGAAATATTCGATTCTAGCAAGAACGCATCCACCTACAGCGGATCTGTGCAAACATCAACGAA
CGCGGAAAACGCGGGCTCTTCAGAAACAAGTGGCTCCTCGGACCTTTACGATTCCATAAGTGATGAGAAC
TCCAAGGAGGACGATCGGGAACGCAGTAAGATCAACGCAGAAACTGACATCAGTAAGATCTTTGGGACCA
AGCAAATCTGTATAAACCGCTGCATCAAATGCCAAGAAGAGAAGATAAAGGAAAGCATTCTACTTGCCTG
CAATTTGTCGTATCCCAACCACATCAAAGATAGTGATCAGTATTTCAACTTTGGCACCATTTTGAAGCGA
TCTCTCAGCTCCGAGAAGAGTATTCAGGCCTTCTGCGAGAGATGTAAGAAGTTTTCGCCAACCAATCAGA
GCGTGAAGGTGACTTCGCTTCCGCAAATTCTGTCCATTAACTGTGGCCTCAACAACGAAAAAGACATTAC
CTTCCTGAAGCGCCAGCTCAATCGCTGCAGCGAAAAGACGACTGTTGATGCGGCCGCTTCCTTGAGCACA
AGCAAGCCGTGTCGATATGGAGCCAACTGTTCGCGAAGTGACTGCCATTTCATGCATCCGGATCGAAAAT
CTCCATCGCACACAAGCCAACCGAATGCTGTCAACAATTCTCCCAATGGACGCCAAAAGTCCTGGTTTCC
CCTTACATTTACTATGGGCATCAATGACCAAGGTGAGGTGCAGGTGCAAACTCAATCAGATGCAAGCAGT
GGCAAATCGGAACAGGAGGAGGAAACGGAAAAGCCACCAACAAAGGGCTTGGACAACAATCGGATGTACG
CGCTGCATGCCGTGGTGTGCCAAGTCGATGATGGTACCCAAAAGAACTTGGTATCGTTGATAAATGTGCA
GCGGCCATACCACACCATGAAACTGGCTGAATCTGCAGATGACCCTCAGAGTCAATGGTATATTTTTAAT
GATTTTAGCATATCGCCCGTTTCGCCACAAGAATCGGTATGGTTCACATTGGATTGGAAAGTTCCTTGCA
TACTCTTCTACAGACACGTAGAGGATGACTCTGAGTCTGCTAGTACTACTAGCTCGACCGTCACGGAAAG
TGAAGAAACCATTCCATCAGAGAGCAGCAGCGGCTCGCCAACAAATCTATCCAACCCTTTTCTAGAGGAA
ATTGTGAGTCCTATGCTAGGCAACTTAAGTGCAGACGCCACGCTGCAGCCCCTGCAGTCAGATGAAATGC
CGCAGTCGGGTGATCTGGTCGCAATGGATGCCGAGTTCGTTACCCTAAATCCAGAGGAAAATGAGATTCG
CCCGGATGGCAAAACGGCGACCATTAAGCCATGCCACATGAGTGTGGCCCGGATTTCATGTATACGAGGA
CAAGGCCCGGCTGAAGGAGTTCCATTCATGGACGATTACATATCCACCCAGGAGAAGGTCGTGGACTACC
TAACTCAGTTCTCGGGAATCAAGCCTGGCGACTTGGACGCTAACTTCAGCAAAAAGCGACTGACTGCCTT
GAAGTACTCATACCAGAAATTAAAATACCTCGTTGACGTAGGAGTAATATTTGTCGGACATGGTCTGAAG
AACGACTTTAGGGTCATAAACATCTATGTACCGTCGGAGCAGATAATAGATACGGTGCACCTGTTTCACA
TGCCACATCATCGCATGGTTTCCCTAAGATTTCTAGCCTGGCATTTCTTGGGTACTAAGATTCAGTCCGA
GACGCACGACTCCATCGAAGATGCACGGACCACTCTGCAGCTCTACAAGCACTATTTGAAGCTGCAGGAG
GAGAAGAAGTTTGCCAACGCTCTCAAGAATCTTTACGAACGCGGAAAGCAGCTGCAGTGGAAGGTTCCAG
AGGACTGACCGCGGTTCGAAGGTAAGCCTATCCCTAACCCTCTCCTCGGTCTCGATTCTACGCGTACCGG
TCATCATCACCATCACCATTGAGTTTAAACCCGCTGATCAGCCTCGACTGTGCCTTCTAAGGCCTGAGCT
CGCTGATCAGCCTCGATCGAGGATCCAGACATGATAAGATACATTGATGAGTTTGGACAAACCACAACTA
GAATGCAGTGAAAAAAATGCTTTATTTGTGAAATTTGTGATGCTATTGCTTTATTTGTAACCATTATAAG
CTGCAATAAACAAGTTAACAACAACAATTGCATTCATTTTATGTTTCAGGTTCAGGGGGAGGTGTGGGAG
GTTTTTTAAAGCAAGTAAAACCTCTACAAATGTGGTATGGCTGATTATGATCAGTCGACCGATGCCCTTG
AGAGCCTTCAACCCAGTCAGCTCCTTCCGGTGGGCGCGGGGCATGACTATCGTCGCCGCACTTATGACTG
TCTTCTTTATCATGCAACTCGTAGGACAGGTGCCGGCAGCGCTCTGGGTCATTTTCGGCGAGGACCGCTT
TCGCTGGAGCGCGACGATGATCGGCCTGTCGCTTGCGGTATTCGGAATCTTGCACGCCCTCGCTCAAGCC
TTCGTCACTGGTCCCGCCACCAAACGTTTCGGCGAGAAGCAGGCCATTATCGCCGGCATGGCGGCCGACG
CGCTGGGCTACGTCTTGCTGGCGTTCGCGACGCGAGGCTGGATGGCCTTCCCCATTATGATTCTTCTCGC
TTCCGGCGGCATCGGGATGCCCGCGTTGCAGGCCATGCTGTCCAGGCAGGTAGATGACGACCATCAGGGA
CAGCTTCAAGGATCGCTCGCGGCTCTTACCAGCCAGCAAAAGGCCAGGAACCGTAAAAAGGCCGCGTTGC
TGGCGTTTTTCCATAGGCTCCGCCCCCCTGACGAGCATCACAAAAATCGACGCTCAAGTCAGAGGTGGCG
AAACCCGACAGGACTATAAAGATACCAGGCGTTTCCCCCTGGAAGCTCCCTCGTGCGCTCTCCTGTTCCG
ACCCTGCCGCTTACCGGATACCTGTCCGCCTTTCTCCCTTCGGGAAGCGTGGCGCTTTCTCAATGCTCAC
GCTGTAGGTATCTCAGTTCGGTGTAGGTCGTTCGCTCCAAGCTGGGCTGTGTGCACGAACCCCCCGTTCA
GCCCGACCGCTGCGCCTTATCCGGTAACTATCGTCTTGAGTCCAACCCGGTAAGACACGACTTATCGCCA
CTGGCAGCAGCCACTGGTAACAGGATTAGCAGAGCGAGGTATGTAGGCGGTGCTACAGAGTTCTTGAAGT
GGTGGCCTAACTACGGCTACACTAGAAGGACAGTATTTGGTATCTGCGCTCTGCTGAAGCCAGTTACCTT
CGGAAAAAGAGTTGGTAGCTCTTGATCCGGCAAACAAACCACCGCTGGTAGCGGTGGTTTTTTTGTTTGC
AAGCAGCAGATTACGCGCAGAAAAAAAGGATCTCAAGAAGATCCTTTGATCTTTTCTACGGGGTCTGACG
CTCAGTGGAACGAAAACTCACGTTAAGGGATTTTGGTCATGAGATTATCAAAAAGGATCTTCACCTAGAT
CCTTTTAAATTAAAAATGAAGTTTTAAATCAATCTAAAGTATATATGAGTAAACTTGGTCTGACAGTTAC
CAATGCTTAATCAGTGAGGCACCTATCTCAGCGATCTGTCTATTTCGTTCATCCATAGTTGCCTGACTCC
CCGTCGTGTAGATAACTACGATACGGGAGGGCTTACCATCTGGCCCCAGTGCTGCAATGATACCGCGAGA
CCCACGCTCACCGGCTCCAGATTTATCAGCAATAAACCAGCCAGCCGGAAGGGCCGAGCGCAGAAGTGGT
CCTGCAACTTTATCCGCCTCCATCCAGTCTATTAATTGTTGCCGGGAAGCTAGAGTAAGTAGTTCGCCAG
TTAATAGTTTGCGCAACGTTGTTGCCATTGCTGCAGGCATCGTGGTGTCACGCTCGTCGTTTGGTATGGC
TTCATTCAGCTCCGGTTCCCAACGATCAAGGCGAGTTACATGATCCCCCATGTTGTGCAAAAAAGCGGTT
AGCTCCTTCGGTCCTCCGATCGTTGTCAGAAGTAAGTTGGCCGCAGTGTTATCACTCATGGTTATGGCAG
CACTGCATAATTCTCTTACTGTCATGCCATCCGTAAGATGCTTTTCTGTGACTGGTGAGTACTCAACCAA
GTCATTCTGAGAATAGTGTATGCGGCGACCGAGTTGCTCTTGCCCGGCGTCAACACGGGATAATACCGCG
CCACATAGCAGAACTTTAAAAGTGCTCATCATTGGAAAACGTTCTTCGGGGCGAAAACTCTCAAGGATCT
TACCGCTGTTGAGATCCAGTTCGATGTAACCCACTCGTGCACCCAACTGATCTTCAGCATCTTTTACTTT
CACCAGCGTTTCTGGGTGAGCAAAAACAGGAAGGCAAAATGCCGCAAAAAAGGGAATAAGGGCGACACGG
AAATGTTGAATACTCATACTCTTCCTTTTTCAATATTATTGAAGCATTTATCAGGGTTATTGTCTCATGA
GCGGATACATATTTGAATGTATTTAGAAAAATAAACAAATAGGGGTTCCGCGCACATTTCCCCGAAAAGT
GCCACCTGACGTCTAAGAAACCATTATTATCATGACATTAACCTATAAAAATAGGCGTATCACGAGGCCC
TTTCGT
Features (pLannotate 1.2.2; 11 found; start..end, strand, type, name):
     56..2568    +  promoter       Ac5 promoter: Drosophila melanogaster actin 5C promoter
   2588..2653    +  CDS            N (fragment): REGN_LAMBD - Experimental evidence at protein level: Swiss-Prot protein existence level 1. Plays a role as a transcriptional antitermination factor that allows the virus to initiate its lytic phase. Activates expression of the delayed viral early genes by modifying host RNA polymerase (RNAP) into a form that is resistant to termination signals. This antitermination function requires the host NusA protein which serves to stabilize the interaction between antitermination protein N and host RNA polymerase. From Escherichia phage lambda (Bacteriophage lambda).
   2678..2704    +  CDS            3xHA (fragment): three tandem HA epitope tags
   2732..6445    +  CDS            PAN2: PAN2_DROME - Experimental evidence at protein level: Swiss-Prot protein existence level 1. Catalytic subunit of the poly(A)-nuclease (PAN) deadenylation complex, one of two cytoplasmic mRNA deadenylases involved in general and miRNA-mediated mRNA turnover. PAN specifically shortens poly(A) tails of RNA and the activity is stimulated by poly(A)-binding protein (PABP). PAN deadenylation is followed by rapid degradation of the shortened mRNA tails by the CCR4-NOT complex. Deadenylated mRNAs are then degraded by two alternative mechanisms, namely exosome-mediated 3'-5' exonucleolytic degradation,
   6461..6502    +  CDS            V5 tag: epitope tag from simian virus 5
   6602..6736    -  polyA_signal   SV40 poly(A) signal: SV40 polyadenylation signal
   6759..6843    -  CDS            large T antigen (fragment): large T antigen from SV40 (simian virus 40)
   6844..7314    +  CDS            TcR (fragment): tetracycline efflux protein; tet; confers resistance to tetracycline
   7358..7946    -  rep_origin     ori: high-copy-number ColE1/pMB1/pBR322/pUC origin of replication
   8117..8977    -  CDS            AmpR: β-lactamase; bla; confers resistance to ampicillin, carbenicillin, and related antibiotics
   8978..9082    -  promoter       AmpR promoter: bla
