[The description below was written by a language model from this plasmid's Addgene catalogue record and pLannotate feature annotations shown in this document.]
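Description:
pAc5.1B-lambdaN-HA-DmPAN2-del130-133G-T97RH102G-dsRNAres_Y is a 9,176-nt insect expression plasmid for producing a tagged, mutated form of Drosophila melanogaster PAN2 in fly cells. The catalogue lists the backbone as unknown, although the name and the annotated parts point to a pAc5.1B-type vector. It is propagated in E. coli through a ColE1/pUC-family origin and selected with ampicillin via the bla gene and its own promoter. The origin is annotated as a high-copy type, whereas the catalogue entry lists the plasmid as low copy. Small fragments annotated as a tetracycline resistance gene and SV40 large T antigen appear to be non-functional backbone remnants.

Expression is driven by the constitutive Drosophila actin 5C promoter. Downstream lies a short fragment of the bacteriophage lambda N protein, followed by an HA epitope and the PAN2 coding sequence, with an SV40 polyadenylation signal annotated after the cassette. A V5 tag sequence sits just beyond the PAN2 ORF, but the record does not show whether it is translated in frame. PAN2 is the catalytic subunit of the PAN2-PAN3 deadenylase complex, which shortens mRNA poly(A) tails. The lambda N peptide is commonly used to tether a fusion protein to reporter mRNAs carrying BoxB hairpins, while HA allows detection or immunoprecipitation.

According to the insert name, this variant carries a change at residues 130-133 (del130-133G), the substitutions T97R and H102G, and alterations making the transcript resistant to dsRNA. The last feature would suit complementation experiments in which endogenous PAN2 is depleted by RNAi. The record does not state the functional consequences of the mutations, though the associated study concerns recruitment of PAN2 by a PAN3 dimer.
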