Addgene plasmid #148064: pAc5.1B-lambdaN-HA-DmPAN2-del130-133G-T97RH102G-dsRNAres_Y
Purpose: Insect Expression of DmPAN2-del130-133G-T97RH102G-dsRNAres
Depositing lab: Elisa Izaurralde. Depositing organization: Max Planck Institute for Developmental Biology. Publication: An asymmetric PAN3 dimer recruits a single PAN2 exonuclease to mediate mRNA deadenylation and decay. Jonas S, Christie M, Peter D, Bhandari D, Loh B, Huntzinger E, Weichenrieder O, Izaurralde E. Nat Struct Mol Biol. 2014 Jul;21(7):599-608. doi: 10.1038/nsmb.2837. Epub 2014 Jun 1. PubMed 24880343.
Backbone
  Vector backbone: Unknown
  Vector type: Insect Expression
Growth in bacteria
  Bacterial resistance: Ampicillin, 100 μg/mL
  Growth temperature: 37°C
  Growth strain: DH5alpha
  Copy number: Low Copy
Gene/Insert
  Gene/Insert name: DmPAN2-del130-133G-T97RH102G-dsRNAres
  Species: D. melanogaster (fly)
  Entrez Gene: PAN2 (a.k.a. Dmel_CG8232, A1Z7K9, CG8232, Dmel\CG8232, Pan2, pan2)
  Cloning method: Unknown
Terms and licenses: Academic/Nonprofit Terms; Industry Terms: Not Available to Industry
Depositor comments: ORF extracted from NCBI: LP04771. Plasmids from this collection were made available to the research community and donated after the lab closed. Please note that the sequence provided by the depositing laboratory may be theoretical/predicted or based on Sanger sequencing results. There may be discrepancies between sequencing results obtained by Addgene and the depositor sequence. If an Addgene verified sequence is not available, please contact before placing your order to request that our lab fully sequence the plasmid.
How to cite: pAc5.1B-lambdaN-HA-DmPAN2-del130-133G-T97RH102G-dsRNAres_Y was a gift from Elisa Izaurralde (Addgene plasmid # 148064 ; http://n2t.net/addgene:148064 ; RRID:Addgene_148064)
